Addgene plasmid #12984: pRK5-myc-Rac1-T17N
Depositing lab: Gary Bokoch.
Backbone
  Vector backbone: pRK5-Myc
  Backbone size w/o insert (bp): 4750
  Vector type: Mammalian Expression
Growth in bacteria
  Bacterial resistance: Ampicillin, 100 μg/mL
  Growth temperature: 37°C
  Growth strain: DH5alpha
  Copy number: High Copy
Gene/Insert
  Gene/Insert name: Rac1 DN (alt name: Rac1)
  Species: H. sapiens (human)
  Insert size (bp): 579
  Mutation: T17N Dominant negative
  GenBank ID: AF498964
  Entrez Gene: RAC1 (a.k.a. MIG5, MRD48, Rac-1, TC-25, p21-Rac1)
  Tag / fusion protein: Myc (N terminal on backbone)
  Cloning method: Restriction Enzyme; 5′ cloning site BamHI (not destroyed); 3′ cloning site EcoRI (not destroyed)
  Sequencing primers: 5′ SP6
Terms and licenses: Academic/Nonprofit Terms; Industry Terms: Not Available to Industry
How to cite: pRK5-myc-Rac1-T17N was a gift from Gary Bokoch (Addgene plasmid # 12984 ; http://n2t.net/addgene:12984 ; RRID:Addgene_12984)
