[The description below was written by a language model from this plasmid's Addgene catalogue record and pLannotate feature annotations shown in this document.]
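Description:
pRK5-myc-Rac1-T17N is a mammalian expression plasmid built on the pRK5-Myc backbone that encodes a dominant-negative form of the human small GTPase Rac1. The 579 bp RAC1 coding sequence, cloned between BamHI and EcoRI sites that both remain intact, carries the T17N substitution and is fused at its N terminus to a Myc epitope supplied by the backbone. The Myc tag is not called out as a separate feature in the annotation, though there is unannotated sequence just upstream of the Rac1 CDS where it would be expected. Expression is driven by the human cytomegalovirus immediate-early enhancer and promoter, followed by a fragment of CMV intron A and an SP6 phage promoter, which also serves as the 5′ sequencing primer site. An SV40 polyadenylation signal terminates the transcript. A short match to an immunoglobulin heavy chain signal sequence is annotated upstream of the insert, but it is only a fragment and the record does not suggest it is functional.

In bacteria the plasmid is maintained through a high-copy ColE1/pUC-type origin and selected with ampicillin via the β-lactamase gene. The backbone also carries an M13 single-strand origin, an SV40 enhancer/early promoter region, and remnants of lac elements (lac promoter and operator, CAP site, lacZα and lacI fragments), along with bom and rop fragments, all typical cloning-vector leftovers. No mammalian selection marker is annotated, so the design fits transient transfection. The T17N class of mutant is generally understood to favour the inactive, GDP-bound state and sequester activating exchange factors. The construct is therefore typically used to inhibit endogenous Rac1 signalling in cultured cells, with the Myc tag allowing detection of the expressed protein.
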