Features (pLannotate 1.2.2; 20 found; start..end, strand, type, name):
      1..380     +  enhancer       CMV enhancer: human cytomegalovirus immediate early enhancer
    381..584     +  promoter       CMV promoter: human cytomegalovirus (CMV) immediate early promoter
    720..763     +  intron         CMV intron (fragment): modified intron A from human cytomegalovirus
    815..833     +  promoter       SP6 promoter: promoter for bacteriophage SP6 RNA polymerase
    837..874     +  CDS            IgH signal sequence (fragment): signal sequence from the mouse immunoglobulin heavy chain variable region
    963..1541    +  CDS            Rac1: human Rac family small GTPase 1
   1574..1708    +  polyA_signal   SV40 poly(A) signal: SV40 polyadenylation signal
   1777..2134    +  promoter       SV40 promoter: SV40 enhancer and early promoter
   2153..2307    +  CDS            lacZα (fragment): LacZα fragment of β-galactosidase; lacZ fragment
   2313..2364    -  misc_feature   bom (fragment): basis of mobility region from pBR322
   2383..2763    +  rep_origin     M13 ori (sequence partly withheld): M13 bacteriophage origin of replication; arrow indicates direction of (+) strand synthesis
   2839..2888    -  misc_feature   bom (fragment): basis of mobility region from pBR322
   2990..3025    -  CDS            rop (fragment): Rop protein, which maintains plasmids at low copy number; rop
   3120..3224    +  promoter       AmpR promoter: bla
   3225..4085    +  CDS            AmpR: β-lactamase; bla; confers resistance to ampicillin, carbenicillin, and related antibiotics
   4256..4844    +  rep_origin     ori: high-copy-number ColE1/pMB1/pBR322/pUC origin of replication
   5027..5119    +  CDS            lacI (fragment): lac repressor; lacI; The lac repressor binds to the lac operator to inhibit transcription in E. coli. This inhibition can be relieved by adding lactose or isopropyl-β-D-thiogalactopyranoside (IPTG).
   5132..5153    +  protein_bind   CAP binding site: CAP binding activates transcription in the presence of cAMP. E. coli catabolite activator protein
   5168..5198    +  promoter       lac promoter: promoter for the E. coli lac operon
   5206..5222    +  protein_bind   lac operator: The lac repressor binds to the lac operator to inhibit transcription in E. coli. This inhibition can be relieved by adding lactose or isopropyl-β-D-thiogalactopyranoside (IPTG). lac repressor encoded by lacI
>Addgene plasmid #12984 | pRK5-myc-Rac1-T17N | addgene full sequence | sequence record 223318 | Addgene NGS Result
GACATTGATTATTGACTAGTTATTAATAGTAATCAATTACGGGGTCATTAGTTCATAGCCCATATATGGA
GTTCCGCGTTACATAACTTACGGTAAATGGCCCGCCTGGCTGACCGCCCAACGACCCCCGCCCATTGACG
TCAATAATGACGTATGTTCCCATAGTAACGCCAATAGGGACTTTCCATTGACGTCAATGGGTGGAGTATT
TACGGTAAACTGCCCACTTGGCAGTACATCAAGTGTATCATATGCCAAGTACGCCCCCTATTGACGTCAA
TGACGGTAAATGGCCCGCCTGGCATTATGCCCAGTACATGACCTTATGGGACTTTCCTACTTGGCAGTAC
ATCTACGTATTAGTCATCGCTATTACCATGGTGATGCGGTTTTGGCAGTACATCAATGGGCGTGGATAGC
GGTTTGACTCACGGGGATTTCCAAGTCTCCACCCCATTGACGTCAATGGGAGTTTGTTTTGGCACCAAAA
TCAACGGGACTTTCCAAAATGTCGTAACAACTCCGCCCCATTGACGCAAATGGGCGGTAGGCGTGTACGG
TGGGAGGTCTATATAAGCAGAGCTCGTTTAGTGAACCGTCAGATCGCCTGGAGACGCCATCCACGCTGTT
TTGACCTCCATAGAAGACACCGGGACCGATCCAGCCTCCGCGGCCGGGAACGGTGCATTGGAACGCGGAT
TCCCCGTGCCAAGAGTGACGTAAGTACCGCCTATAGAGTCTATAGGCCCACCCCCTTGGCTTCGTTAGAA
CGCGGCTACAATTAATACATAACCTTATGTATCATACACATACGATTTAGGTGACACTATAGAATAACAT
CCACTTTGCCTTTCTCTCCACAGGTGTCCACTCCCAGGTCCAACTGCACCTCGGTTCTATCGATTGAATT
GGCCACCATGGAGCAGAAGCTGATCTCCGAGGAGGACCTGGGATCCGGTACCATGCAGGCCATCAAGTGT
GTGGTGGTGGGAGACGGAGCTGTAGGTAAAAATTGCCTACTGATCAGTTACACAACCAATGCATTTCCTG
GAGAATATATCCCTACTGTCTTTGACAATTATTCTGCCAATGTTATGGTAGATGGAAAACCGGTGAATCT
GGGCTTATGGGATACAGCTGGACAAGAAGATTATGACAGATTACGCCCCCTATCCTATCCGCAAACAGAT
GTGTTCTTAATTTGCTTTTCCCTTGTGAGTCCTGCATCATTTGAAAATGTCCGTGCAAAGTGGTATCCTG
AGGTGCGGCACCACTGTCCCAACACTCCCATCATCCTAGTGGGAACTAAACTTGATCTTAGGGATGATAA
AGACACGATCGAGAAACTGAAGGAGAAGAAGCTGACTCCCATCACCTATCCGCAGGGTCTAGCCATGGCT
AAGGAGATTGGTGCCGTAAAATACCTGGAGTGCTCGGCGCTCACACAGCGAGGCCTCAAGACAGTGTTTG
ACGAAGCGATCCGAGCAGTCCTCTGCCCGCCTCCCGTGAAGAAGAGGAAGAGAAAATGCCTGCTGTTGTA
AGAATTCCTGCAGAAGCTTGGCCGCCATGGCCCAACTTGTTTATTGCAGCTTATAATGGTTACAAATAAA
GCAATAGCATCACAAATTTCACAAATAAAGCATTTTTTTCACTGCATTCTAGTTGTGGTTTGTCCAAACT
CATCAATGTATCTTATCATGTCTGGATCGGGAATTAATTCGGCGCAGCACCATGGCCTGAAATAACCTCT
GAAAGAGGAACTTGGTTAGGTACCTTCTGAGGCGGAAAGAACCAGCTGTGGAATGTGTGTCAGTTAGGGT
GTGGAAAGTCCCCAGGCTCCCCAGCAGGCAGAAGTATGCAAAGCATGCATCTCAATTAGTCAGCAACCAG
GTGTGGAAAGTCCCCAGGCTCCCCAGCAGGCAGAAGTATGCAAAGCATGCATCTCAATTAGTCAGCAACC
ATAGTCCCGCCCCTAACTCCGCCCATCCCGCCCCTAACTCCGCCCAGTTCCGCCCATTCTCCGCCCCATG
GCTGACTAATTTTTTTTATTTATGCAGAGGCCGAGGCCGCCTCGGCCTCTGAGCTATTCCAGAAGTAGTG
AGGAGGCTTTTTTGGAGGCCTAGGCTTTTGCAAAAAGCTGTTAACAGCTTGGCACTGGCCGTCGTTTTAC
AACGTCGTGACTGGGAAAACCCTGGCGTTACCCAACTTAATCGCCTTGCAGCACATCCCCCTTTCGCCAG
CTGGCGTAATAGCGAAGAGGCCCGCACCGATCGCCCTTCCCAACAGTTGCGCAGCCTGAATGGCGAATGG
CGCCTGATGCGGTATTTTCTCCTTACGCATCTGTGCGGTATTTCACACCGCATA
[142 nt withheld, positions 2365-2506]
C
[141 nt withheld, positions 2508-2648]
CCTTTGACGTTGGAGTCCACGTTCTTT
[37 nt withheld, positions 2676-2712]
ACCCTATCTCGGGCTATTCTTTTGATTTATAAGGGATTTTGCCGATTTCGGCCTATTGGTTAAAAAATGA
GCTGATTTAACAAAAATTTAACGCGAATTTTAACAAAATATTAACGTTTACAATTTTATGGTGCACTCTC
AGTACAATCTGCTCTGATGCCGCATAGTTAAGCCAGCCCCGACACCCGCCAACACCCGCTGACGCGCCCT
GACGGGCTTGTCTGCTCCCGGCATCCGCTTACAGACAAGCTGTGACCGTCTCCGGGAGCTGCATGTGTCA
GAGGTTTTCACCGTCATCACCGAAACGCGCGAGACGAAAGGGCCTCGTGATACGCCTATTTTTATAGGTT
AATGTCATGATAATAATGGTTTCTTAGACGTCAGGTGGCACTTTTCGGGGAAATGTGCGCGGAACCCCTA
TTTGTTTATTTTTCTAAATACATTCAAATATGTATCCGCTCATGAGACAATAACCCTGATAAATGCTTCA
ATAATATTGAAAAAGGAAGAGTATGAGTATTCAACATTTCCGTGTCGCCCTTATTCCCTTTTTTGCGGCA
TTTTGCCTTCCTGTTTTTGCTCACCCAGAAACGCTGGTGAAAGTAAAAGATGCTGAAGATCAGTTGGGTG
CACGAGTGGGTTACATCGAACTGGATCTCAACAGCGGTAAGATCCTTGAGAGTTTTCGCCCCGAAGAACG
TTTTCCAATGATGAGCACTTTTAAAGTTCTGCTATGTGGCGCGGTATTATCCCGTATTGACGCCGGGCAA
GAGCAACTCGGTCGCCGCATACACTATTCTCAGAATGACTTGGTTGAGTACTCACCAGTCACAGAAAAGC
ATCTTACGGATGGCATGACAGTAAGAGAATTATGCAGTGCTGCCATAACCATGAGTGATAACACTGCGGC
CAACTTACTTCTGACAACGATCGGAGGACCGAAGGAGCTAACCGCTTTTTTGCACAACATGGGGGATCAT
GTAACTCGCCTTGATCGTTGGGAACCGGAGCTGAATGAAGCCATACCAAACGACGAGCGTGACACCACGA
TGCCTGTAGCAATGGCAACAACGTTGCGCAAACTATTAACTGGCGAACTACTTACTCTAGCTTCCCGGCA
ACAATTAATAGACTGGATGGAGGCGGATAAAGTTGCAGGACCACTTCTGCGCTCGGCCCTTCCGGCTGGC
TGGTTTATTGCTGATAAATCTGGAGCCGGTGAGCGTGGGTCTCGCGGTATCATTGCAGCACTGGGGCCAG
ATGGTAAGCCCTCCCGTATCGTAGTTATCTACACGACGGGGAGTCAGGCAACTATGGATGAACGAAATAG
ACAGATCGCTGAGATAGGTGCCTCACTGATTAAGCATTGGTAACTGTCAGACCAAGTTTACTCATATATA
CTTTAGATTGATTTAAAACTTCATTTTTAATTTAAAAGGATCTAGGTGAAGATCCTTTTTGATAATCTCA
TGACCAAAATCCCTTAACGTGAGTTTTCGTTCCACTGAGCGTCAGACCCCGTAGAAAAGATCAAAGGATC
TTCTTGAGATCCTTTTTTTCTGCGCGTAATCTGCTGCTTGCAAACAAAAAAACCACCGCTACCAGCGGTG
GTTTGTTTGCCGGATCAAGAGCTACCAACTCTTTTTCCGAAGGTAACTGGCTTCAGCAGAGCGCAGATAC
CAAATACTGTTCTTCTAGTGTAGCCGTAGTTAGGCCACCACTTCAAGAACTCTGTAGCACCGCCTACATA
CCTCGCTCTGCTAATCCTGTTACCAGTGGCTGCTGCCAGTGGCGATAAGTCGTGTCTTACCGGGTTGGAC
TCAAGACGATAGTTACCGGATAAGGCGCAGCGGTCGGGCTGAACGGGGGGTTCGTGCACACAGCCCAGCT
TGGAGCGAACGACCTACACCGAACTGAGATACCTACAGCGTGAGCTATGAGAAAGCGCCACGCTTCCCGA
AGGGAGAAAGGCGGACAGGTATCCGGTAAGCGGCAGGGTCGGAACAGGAGAGCGCACGAGGGAGCTTCCA
GGGGGAAACGCCTGGTATCTTTATAGTCCTGTCGGGTTTCGCCACCTCTGACTTGAGCGTCGATTTTTGT
GATGCTCGTCAGGGGGGCGGAGCCTATGGAAAAACGCCAGCAACGCGGCCTTTTTACGGTTCCTGGCCTT
TTGCTGGCCTTTTGCTCACATGTTCTTTCCTGCGTTATCCCCTGATTCTGTGGATAACCGTATTACCGCC
TTTGAGTGAGCTGATACCGCTCGCCGCAGCCGAACGACCGAGCGCAGCGAGTCAGTGAGCGAGGAAGCGG
AAGAGCGCCCAATACGCAAACCGCCTCTCCCCGCGCGTTGGCCGATTCATTAATGCAGCTGGCACGACAG
GTTTCCCGACTGGAAAGCGGGCAGTGAGCGCAACGCAATTAATGTGAGTTAGCTCACTCATTAGGCACCC
CAGGCTTTACACTTTATGCTTCCGGCTCGTATGTTGTGTGGAATTGTGAGCGGATAACAATTTCACACAG
GAAACAGCTATGACATGATTACGAATTAATTCGAGCTCGCCC
