>Addgene plasmid #12984 | pRK5-myc-Rac1-T17N | addgene partial sequence | sequence record 19408 | SP6 5'-ATTTAGGTGACACTATAG-3'
TCCCAGGTCCAACTGCACCTCGGTTCTATCGATTGAATTGGCCACCATGGAGCAGAAGCTGATCTCCGAG
GAGGACCTGGGATCCGGTACCATGCAGGCCATCAAGTGTGTGGTGGTGGGAGACGGAGCTGTAGGTAAAA
ATTGCCTACTGATCAGTTACACAACCAATGCATTTCCTGGAGAATATATCCCTACTGTCTTTGACAATTA
TTCTGCCAATGTTATGGTAGATGGAAAACCGGTGAATCTGGGCTTATGGGATACAGCTGGACAAGAAGAT
TATGACAGATTACGCCCCCTATCCTATCCGCAAACAGATGTGTTCTTAATTTGCTTTTCCCTTGTGAGTC
CTGCATCATTTGAAAATGTCCGTGCAAAGTGGTATCCTGAGGTGCGGCACCACTGTCCCAACACTCCCAT
CATCCTAGTGGGAACTAAACTTGATCTTAGGGATGATAAAGACACGATCGAGAAACTGAAGGAGAAGAAG
CTGACTCCCATCACCTATCCGCAGGGTCTAGCCATGGCTAAGGAGATTGGTGCCGTAAAATACCTGGAGT
GCTCGGCGCTCACACAGCGAGGCCTCAAGACAGTGTTTGACGAAGCGATCCGAGCAGTCCTCTGCCCGCC
TCCCGTGAAGAAGAGGAAGAGAAAATGCCTGCTGTTGTAAGAATTCCTGCAGAAGCTTGGCCGCCATGGC
CCAACTTGTTTATTGCAGCTTATAAT
